Addgene plasmid #109507: actc1b-lamp1-mKate2
Purpose: Muscle specific zebrafish expression of mKate2 fused to lamp1
Depositing lab: Rob Parton. Depositing organization: University of Queensland, Institute for Molecular Bioscience. Publication: In vivo cell biological screening identifies an endocytic capture mechanism for T-tubule formation. Hall TE, Martel N, Ariotti N, Xiong Z, Lo HP, Ferguson C, Rae J, Lim YW, Parton RG. Nat Commun. 2020 Jul 24;11(1):3711. doi: 10.1038/s41467-020-17486-w. PubMed 32709891.
Backbone
  Vector backbone: pDEST-actc1b-ccdb-mKate2
  Vector type: Zebrafish plasmids
Growth in bacteria
  Bacterial resistance: Ampicillin, 100 μg/mL
  Growth temperature: 37°C
  Growth strain: DH5alpha
  Copy number: High Copy
Gene/Insert
  Gene/Insert name: lamp1
  Species: D. rerio (zebrafish)
  Entrez Gene: lamp1b (a.k.a. fa56f11, lamp1, si:ch211-218d20.14, wu:fa56f11)
  Tag / fusion protein: mKate2 (C terminal on insert)
  Cloning method: Gateway Cloning
Terms and licenses: Academic/Nonprofit Terms; Industry Terms: Not Available to Industry
How to cite: actc1b-lamp1-mKate2 was a gift from Rob Parton (Addgene plasmid # 109507 ; http://n2t.net/addgene:109507 ; RRID:Addgene_109507)
