[The description below was written by a language model from this plasmid's Addgene catalogue record and pLannotate feature annotations shown in this document.]
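Description:
actc1b-lamp1-mKate2 is a zebrafish expression plasmid of about 9.9 kb, made by Gateway recombination into the destination vector pDEST-actc1b-ccdb-mKate2. It drives muscle-specific expression of zebrafish lamp1 (Entrez gene lamp1b) fused at its C terminus to the monomeric far-red fluorescent protein mKate2. In bacteria it is maintained through a high-copy ColE1/pUC-type origin and selected with ampicillin via the β-lactamase gene and its own promoter. pBluescript-type remnants are also annotated, including an M13 origin fragment, lac promoter/operator elements, a T3 promoter and part of a multiple cloning site.

The two sequence records (depositor and sequencing result) differ slightly in length and start point but show the same feature order. An attB4 site is followed by roughly 4 kb of largely unannotated sequence running up to attB1. This is the position expected for the actc1b promoter named in the construct and backbone, although the annotation software does not label it, and the short "copia promoter" hit within it is probably a spurious match. The insert lies between attB1 and attB2, and no lamp1 feature is annotated there. That interval spans only about 770 bp, which seems short for a full-length lamp1 coding sequence, and the record does not say whether a partial or full sequence was cloned. The mKate2 coding sequence begins immediately after attB2, followed by an SV40 polyadenylation signal and attB3. A second, inverted SV40 poly(A) lies beyond attB3. The medaka tyrosinase fragment flagging sequence upstream of attB4 may reflect transposon-derived sequence typical of zebrafish transgenesis backbones, but the record does not state this.

The plasmid is intended for labelling lamp1-positive late endosomal/lysosomal membranes in zebrafish muscle fibres. It was deposited in connection with an in vivo cell biological screen on T-tubule formation.
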