Features (pLannotate 1.2.2; 22 found; start..end, strand, type, name):
      7..228     -  rep_origin     M13 ori (fragment) (sequence partly withheld): M13 bacteriophage origin of replication; arrow indicates direction of (+) strand synthesis
    228..515     +  CDS            tyr (fragment) (sequence partly withheld): TYRO_ORYLA - Also known as tyro. Experimental evidence at transcript level: Swiss-Prot protein existence level 2. This is a copper-containing oxidase that functions in the formation of pigments such as melanins and other polyphenolic compounds. From Oryzias latipes (Japanese rice fish) (Japanese killifish).
   1097..1117    +  protein_bind   attB4: mutant version of attB; core recombination site for the Gateway® BP reaction BP Clonase™
   2025..2041    -  promoter       copia promoter (fragment): strong promoter from the Drosophila transposable element copia (Sinclair et al., 1986)
   5093..5113    +  protein_bind   attB1: mutant version of attB; core recombination site for the Gateway® BP reaction BP Clonase™
   5886..5906    -  protein_bind   attB2: mutant version of attB; core recombination site for the Gateway® BP reaction BP Clonase™
   5909..6607    +  CDS            mKate2: monomeric far-red fluorescent protein (Shcherbo et al., 2009) mammalian codon-optimized
   6623..6706    +  CDS            large T antigen (fragment): large T antigen from SV40 (simian virus 40)
   6729..6810    +  polyA_signal   SV40 poly(A) signal: SV40 polyadenylation signal
   6811..6831    -  protein_bind   attB3: mutant version of attB; core recombination site for the Gateway® BP reaction BP Clonase™
   6835..6855    +  CDS            lacZα (fragment): LacZα fragment of β-galactosidase; lacZ fragment
   6871..7005    -  polyA_signal   SV40 poly(A) signal: SV40 polyadenylation signal
   7028..7111    -  CDS            large T antigen (fragment): large T antigen from SV40 (simian virus 40)
   7677..7717    -  misc_feature   MCS (fragment): pBluescript multiple cloning site
   7730..7748    -  promoter       T3 promoter: promoter for bacteriophage T3 RNA polymerase
   7793..7809    -  protein_bind   lac operator: The lac repressor binds to the lac operator to inhibit transcription in E. coli. This inhibition can be relieved by adding lactose or isopropyl-β-D-thiogalactopyranoside (IPTG). lac repressor encoded by lacI
   7817..7847    -  promoter       lac promoter: promoter for the E. coli lac operon
   7862..7883    -  protein_bind   CAP binding site: CAP binding activates transcription in the presence of cAMP. E. coli catabolite activator protein
   7896..7988    -  CDS            lacI (fragment): lac repressor; lacI; The lac repressor binds to the lac operator to inhibit transcription in E. coli. This inhibition can be relieved by adding lactose or isopropyl-β-D-thiogalactopyranoside (IPTG).
   8171..8759    -  rep_origin     ori: high-copy-number ColE1/pMB1/pBR322/pUC origin of replication
   8930..9790    -  CDS            AmpR: β-lactamase; bla; confers resistance to ampicillin, carbenicillin, and related antibiotics
   9791..9895    -  promoter       AmpR promoter: bla
>Addgene plasmid #109507 | actc1b-lamp1-mKate2 | depositor full sequence | sequence record 206444 | Full Sequence
CCACCTAAATTGTAAGCGTTAATATTTTGTTAAAATTCGCGTTAAATTTTTGTTAAATCAGCTCATTTTT
TAACCAATAGGCCGAAATCGGCAAAATCCCTTATAAATCAAAAGAATAGACCGAGATAGGGT
[37 nt withheld, positions 133-169]
AAAGAACGTGGACTCCAACGTCAAAGG
[32 nt withheld, positions 197-228]
GCTGGCTAAGAACTCATCAGCCTCCCCGGTCCATCTACCCACGTACCAATGCACCAATTGGCCACAATGA
CGGCTACTACATGGTGCCATTCCTTCCTCTTTATAGGAATGGAGACTACCTCCTGTCCAACAAGGCTCTT
GGATACGAGTACGCCTACCTGTTGGACCCAGGTCATTGCACAACACCAGAAATGCCCTCTGATCTGCAAA
AGACGTGAATATCTGTTCAGACACCCATATCCACTCTGTTCCACACAGGTCAGAGGTTTGTCCAGGAGTT
CTTGACAGAGGTGTAAAAAGTACTCAAAAATTTTACTCAAGTGAAAGTACAAGTACTTAGGGAAAATTTT
ACTCAATTAAAAGTAAAAGTATCTGGCTAGAATCTTACTTGAGTAAAAGTAAAAAAGTACTCCATTAAAA
TTGTACTTGAGTATTAAGGAAGTAAAAGTAAAAGCAAGAAAGAAAACTAGAGATTCTTGTTTAAGCTTTT
AATCTCAAAAAACATTAAATGAAATGCATACAAGGTTTTATCCTGCTTTAGAACTGTTTGTATTTAATTA
TCAAACTATAAGACAGACAATCTAATGCCAGTACACGCTACTCAAAGTTGTAAAACCTCAGATTTAACTT
CAGTAGAAGCTGATTCTCAAAATTGTTAGTGTCAAGCCTAGCTCTTTTGGGGCTGAAAAGCAATCCTGCA
GTGCTGAAAAGCCTCTCACAGGCAGCCGATGCGGGAAGAGGTGTATTAGTCTTGATAGAGAGGCTGCAAA
TAGCAGGAAACGTGAGCAGAGACTCCCTGGTGTCTGAAACACAGGCCAGATGGGCCCTCGAGCAGGAAAC
AGCTATGACCATGATTACGCCAAGCTATCAACTTTGTATAGAAAAGTTGGCACGCGCAGATTCCGTGTGG
GCCTGGTAATATCTTACCATTTTAAGCTATTTTAAGATTAGGGAAAAAAATTAAATAAAACTACTTTAAA
ATTACTTTCCTTAAAAAGCAACATATTTATTTAGTTTTTGTTTAACTGGCTCAAGATTGTAATATTTTAC
TTTTACATGTTTTTTTTAAGTACCTAAATGTGTTCAAAAGTAAAGTATGTTATTGTTTTTTTTTTTTTAA
TGTTAGCTAAGCTTTAAATTGTAATATATTACTTTTAAAAGTGACTTTTTAAAAATGTAAATAAAAAAGT
AACTATAAATGTGTAATGCATGTTATTTCTGTGGGTTTTTTAATTTTCATCTCAACTGGGCTTACAATTT
TAACATAATAAAAATCAAATCAAATCAAATCAGGCCCTTATTTGTCACATACACTCTTGTATACTGAAAT
AAACTAAATGTTGAGAAAAATTTAAATACACCAAAATAACGCATACCTTTTTTGTAATTACCTAAGTAAA
ACATTTAGTTCCTTTTTTAAGTGACTCAAGATTGTAATCTATTAATTGTAAAAGATAAAACTAGTGATCA
ATCTGACGTGCTTCTATGCAGCCTGTGAGATTAATTGTGATGTTTAATTATTAAACAATTTAAATGGATC
AAACATTTCACATGTGCTTATTGTGTCCAACAAAACCAGCAGAAGCACTTAAAAATATTGCATGACAACA
TGAGTTTTTAATGTAAATTATATATACTTCCTAAACGAAGTTAATCATATTTTCTAAAATAATAATGTCA
TTGAAATATTTAAATAAATGATAANCTTTAGTTGATTCAACATAAAATTGAAAGCAATAAGGACTTTTTT
TTTTTTACAGCGGTGAAGCAAAAGCNTGNAAATAATCATATAAATATAATAAATAAATAAATAAAATAAT
GGTTCTTGGTGCAAATATGAACACTTTAAATAAATATAGAATAAATATGATCAATAAGTCATAACGACGT
GTTTTATGTTGATTATAATTTAAACATGTTTCTAACGCAAGTTTTAAAAACTGTTTTAAAGTATTATTTT
AAGTTATAAGATCAATTTGACTCAACATTTTGTAGTGAAAATATGTTGTGTAAAATTAATATAATATACA
CTATAAAAATGCAAGGTTCCACACAATTCATTCATGTTGTCCCAACACAAATCGATTAAGTTAACAAATA
TATGTGGATTGAACATAAAAAATTAAGTTGTCCCAATGAAATCTCAAGAATTGTGTTGTTTCAGCTCATT
TTAAATAAGTAGTTTTAACAAGTAAAAAATAACATATTTTTGAGTGTGTATATATATATATTTATATATT
ACAAAATATAATAATATAAAATGTAAAAGATATAAACCATGCTACATATATTTAAGAGCTATTTTGCACA
TTACTTTTTTGCAAGCCATTTGAGTGTTTTTTTACAAATATATATTAGCTAAATATACAATATCTTAAAT
ATACAATTAATCAGACATGCAAAAAATGCATTTAACCTACATAAAAATACATGATCAACATATGTTTTAT
GCTGATTACAACTAAATCAAACGTAATGAAATTAATTTATAAAAGCGATTTAAATATGTCAATATTTTAA
GTTAAAATCACTTGAAACCTACTATAAATGAACTTAAATTTAAAAAATCTCCTTTAATTCCAATGCAGCA
CTGTTGTTTTTTCAGCTGAGGACCCCCGGTGCAGATGGTTGGCCCCCGGCCCGCTATTCTAAGGAAGCCT
TTCTTAATTTTAGGGCGGCGCTGCATGCGCTCAGATCAGATTCACGGGTGGAGAGGGTTATTTTCTCTTT
TTTATTTTTTCTTGCCTGCTCATATTTGGGCCTGTGTGAACCCCAGGCTCCGCCTCGGCCCCCAGGAGCC
GCTCTTATTTAAAGGGGATCCTCGCCTTCAGTCTTCGTCCCAGTGGAAGCATCAGTCTTGTGATAACAAC
TTGGTGAGTCCTACAGACCAGCGCTCGACTCTAGGCTTTAAATGCATTGATTTCTCTGGATTAGCTACCG
GGAGAGTTTTAACTTTGCTTATTAGTCTTGTGCTTGAACTGCTAGGTTTAAAGAGGGTTTTCTCTAATGC
ATGCATGAAGCGACAGCTGAAAACCAGAAATAGAGCGTTTGTCCTCCTGTTAAACTCTAGCCTTTCTTTG
GCATTTGTCAGTCCGAGTCTTCAGCTGCCGGCAGGAGATTGGGTTTCAGTAACACTTGCTGAGCACAAAC
TACACGTGCTTCCTTCAGATTTAATTCATTATTAATCATTCTAGATTTAAATGATCTTCTTACTCATTGC
TGATTATTTTAGCCTTGCGGAGCAGATTAAATGAGCACGTGTTTATTAAGATTGATTTAAATATAATTAA
TATTTCACCACTGTAGTTTTAAAATTGCCTTCTAAGTCATGGTTGATTTTTAATAGGTATCGGCTCTAAT
TAGATTACTATTTTGGTTTTTAAATGTTATTTCTATTTCATTTGTAGGCTCGTTTTTAATGTGATTTTAT
TAGATTCTAGTTTTAAAATCATCTTTTAGCCTTACTGAGCAGACTGAATGAACATGTTTCATTAAGATTA
ACTTCATTATAGTTAATTATTTAATCATTCTAGTGGATTATAAATCAGCTCTATTTAAATTGATTGTCGT
GTTTATTTCTATTTGATTTTTGATTATTTTTTAAGGTCGTTTTTATGTGATTTTTCCCCGATTCTAATTT
TAAACTAATTGTTTGATTTTTATATGATTCGACTCTTTTTAAATGAATTGTTTTGCTTTTTTTATTGAGC
ATATATATATATTATACAATTTCAATCAACAATTGTTGTGCTTTTTAAATGTTGTTTCTATTTCATTTCT
AGGGTCGATTTTATTCGATTCTAGTTTTAAAATCGTGATTTCTAACTCCTAACCTTACTGAGCAGACTGA
ATGAACATGTTTCATCAAGATTAACTTCATTATAGTTAATTATTGAATCGGGCTAGTGGTTTATAAATCA
GCTCTATTATAAATTAATTGTCATCATTATTTCTATTTAATTTTTATTATTTTTTTAGGATTATTTTTAA
GGGATTTTTTTCACGTTCTAGTTTTAAACTCAATGCTCATTACTGCTCACCCTTGCTGAGCAGTCTTTCG
TTAAGATTAAATTAATTAATAACCCATTCTAGTTTTAAAACAGTGTCTTAAGGCATAGCTGATATTTTAC
AAGTTTACTATTTAATATATCTCCATTTCTTTTTTTAGGGTCGATTTCATCTGATTTGATTAATTTTTAT
TATCTTCACTAAGCTTTTTGTTCTAGGTTTTATTCTCAGTATTATTACTGTTATATTTGAACTGAATTTC
TCCTCATAGTTTATTCATTTTATTTATTTATTTTTTGTTTATTCGCTATTTTGTATTTTAGTTTTTAATT
AGAAATTTTATTAGAATCGTTTTGAACTAGTTTTTATGCACTCTAACATTAATATTAAATCATAACTATT
ATTTTTATTATAATTTATTTGTGTTTATCTTTTTGTGTAGCTTTCATGTGTTTTTATTTTAGTTTTATTA
TGTTTGCATTGAATTTTTTGGACTAGTTTATATAACGATATACAGAAAAGCCATGACAACAAATGTTTTT
ATAATACCTATTAAGTATAAGCTAATCAGATTTCCACTATTCTGTTCAAAGTTAACATTATTAGCCATTC
TGATGGATCATTTGACATTTGTCATATGTCTTTATGAACACTGCTCTTTCAGATGCCACTTTTAAAGCTG
TTTTTTACAGTAAATGAACGTTTATTATTATGACATTATTTCCTAAGGCCTCTAGAGTACAGCAGGATGT
GGCGTGTGCATTACTGTGTAATTATGCTGACTGTAAATGTGCATTTATAGACTGTCAGCATGTCTGACTG
TGCGCTGTTGTGATTTGTCCTGCACAGACCAAGGCAAGTTTGTACAAAAAAGCAGGCTGCCACCATGATC
TCTATCATCCCCAAACAAAACAGACCCGTCGGGGCAATTTTTAGCCTGCTGTTAGCTCTAACCATACACC
AGACTTTGACCTCCAATGTTCCGACCACTGCGGCCACCCCTGAAACCAGCTCTCCTCCGGCCTCTCCTGT
CACCCCCGGACCCCCAGAGCGGGGCAACTACAATGTCACCAATGCCAATGATACAGTCTGTCTCCTGGCA
CGCATGGCCCTCCAACTCAACATAAGCTTCAACTCAACCTCTCAGGGCAAGCTTGTCCAGGAGGTCTTGA
ACTTGCATCCAAACCTCGTTAAATTCTCTGGATCCTGTGAGTTGGACCGTGCATCTCTGATTCTCACAGA
GGACAACATTACTCTGACTTTCAGCTTCTCTTTAAACTCCACATCAAACAAGTATCATCTTAGTGGTTTG
GAGCTGTCAGCTTCATTGCCTGATATGGCTAAGGGTCTTGTGGTCAGAAACACCACACTGAACTACTTTG
TGGGAACGCTGGGCCACTCTTACATGTGTCAGAAGGAAAAGACCTTGAGCGTCACCCAAAATTTCTCTCT
CAACACCTTCCAACTTCAAGTGCAACCTTTCGGTGTCAAGGGAGATTTTGGAGCAGCTGAGGAGTGCGAG
TTGGATGAGGACGACATGTTGATCCCCATCGTTGTGGGCGCTGCATTGGCTGTTCTAGTGCTCATAGTGA
TCCTGGCGTACCTGATCGGCAGAAACAGGAGTCACGCCGGCTACCAGACCATCCACCCAGCTTTCTTGTA
CAAAGTGGCTATGGTGAGCGAGCTGATTAAGGAGAACATGCACATGAAGCTGTACATGGAGGGCACCGTG
AACAACCACCACTTCAAGTGCACATCCGAGGGCGAAGGCAAGCCCTACGAGGGCACCCAGACCATGAGAA
TCAAGGCGGTCGAGGGCGGCCCTCTCCCCTTCGCCTTCGACATCCTGGCTACCAGCTTCATGTACGGCAG
CAAAACCTTCATCAACCACACCCAGGGCATCCCCGACTTCTTTAAGCAGTCCTTCCCCGAGGGCTTCACA
TGGGAGAGAGTCACCACATACGAAGACGGGGGCGTGCTGACCGCTACCCAGGACACCAGCCTCCAGGACG
GCTGCCTCATCTACAACGTCAAGATCAGAGGGGTGAACTTCCCATCCAACGGCCCTGTGATGCAGAAGAA
AACACTCGGCTGGGAGGCCTCCACCGAGACCCTGTACCCCGCTGACGGCGGCCTGGAAGGCAGAGCCGAC
ATGGCCCTGAAGCTCGTGGGCGGGGGCCACCTGATCTGCAACTTGAAGACCACATACAGATCCAAGAAAC
CCGCTAAGAACCTCAAGATGCCCGGCGTCTACTATGTGGACAGAAGACTGGAAAGAATCAAGGAGGCCGA
CAAAGAGACCTACGTCGAGCAGCACGAGGTGGCTGTGGCCAGATACTGCGACCTCCCTAGCAAACTGGGG
CACAGATGAGCGGCCGCGACTCTAGATCATAATCAGCCATACCACATTTGTAGAGGTTTTACTTGCTTTA
AAAAACCTCCCACACCTCCCCCTGAACCTGAAACATAAAATGAATGCAATTGTTGTTGTTAACTTGTTTA
TTGCAGCTTATAATGGTTACAAATAAAGCAATAGCATCACAAATTTCACAAATAAAGCATTTTTTTCACT
GCCAACTTTATTATACATAGTTGATAATTCACTGGCCGTCGTTTTACGGTACCATCGATGATGATCCAGA
CATGATAAGATACATTGATGAGTTTGGACAAACCACAACTAGAATGCAGTGAAAAAAATGCTTTATTTGT
GAAATTTGTGATGCTATTGCTTTATTTGTAACCATTATAAGCTGCAATAAACAAGTTAACAACAACAATT
GCATTCATTTTATGTTTCAGGTTCAGGGGGAGGTGTGGGAGGTTTTTTAAAGCAAGTAAAACCTCTACAA
ATGTGGTATGGCTGATTATGATCCTCTAGATCAGATCTGCGAAGATACGGCCACGGGTGCTCTTGATCCT
GTGGCTGATTTTGGACTGTGCTGCTCGCAGCTGCTGATGAATCACATACTTCCTCCATTTTCTTCCACTG
ATTGACTGTTATAATTTCCCTAATTTCCAGGTCAAGGTGCTGTGCATTGTGGTAATAGATGTGACATGAC
GTCACTTCCAAAGGACCAATGAACATGTCTGACCAATTTCATATAATGTGAAAACGATTTTCATAGGCAG
AATAAATAACATTTAAATTAAACTGGGCATCAGCGCAATTCAATTGGTTTGGTAATAGCAAGGGAAAATA
GAATGAAGTGATCTCCAAAAAATAAGTACTTTTTGACTGTAAATAAAATTGTAAGGAGTAAAAAGTACTT
TTTTTTCTAAAAAAATGTAATTAAGTAAAAGTAAAAGTATTGATTTTTAATTGTACTCAAGTAAAGTAAA
AATCCCCAAAAATAATACTTAAGTACAGTAATCAAGTAAAATTACTCAAGTACTTTACACCTCTGGTTCT
TGACCCCCTACCTTCAGCAAGCCCAGCAGATCCACTAGTTCTAGAGCGGCCGCCACCGCGGTGGAGCTCC
AGCTTTTGTTCCCTTTAGTGAGGGTTAATTGCGCGCTTGGCGTAATCATGGTCATAGCTGTTTCCTGTGT
GAAATTGTTATCCGCTCACAATTCCACACAACATACGAGCCGGAAGCATAAAGTGTAAAGCCTGGGGTGC
CTAATGAGTGAGCTAACTCACATTAATTGCGTTGCGCTCACTGCCCGCTTTCCAGTCGGGAAACCTGTCG
TGCCAGCTGCATTAATGAATCGGCCAACGCGCGGGGAGAGGCGGTTTGCGTATTGGGCGCTCTTCCGCTT
CCTCGCTCACTGACTCGCTGCGCTCGGTCGTTCGGCTGCGGCGAGCGGTATCAGCTCACTCAAAGGCGGT
AATACGGTTATCCACAGAATCAGGGGATAACGCAGGAAAGAACATGTGAGCAAAAGGCCAGCAAAAGGCC
AGGAACCGTAAAAAGGCCGCGTTGCTGGCGTTTTTCCATAGGCTCCGCCCCCCTGACGAGCATCACAAAA
ATCGACGCTCAAGTCAGAGGTGGCGAAACCCGACAGGACTATAAAGATACCAGGCGTTTCCCCCTGGAAG
CTCCCTCGTGCGCTCTCCTGTTCCGACCCTGCCGCTTACCGGATACCTGTCCGCCTTTCTCCCTTCGGGA
AGCGTGGCGCTTTCTCATAGCTCACGCTGTAGGTATCTCAGTTCGGTGTAGGTCGTTCGCTCCAAGCTGG
GCTGTGTGCACGAACCCCCCGTTCAGCCCGACCGCTGCGCCTTATCCGGTAACTATCGTCTTGAGTCCAA
CCCGGTAAGACACGACTTATCGCCACTGGCAGCAGCCACTGGTAACAGGATTAGCAGAGCGAGGTATGTA
GGCGGTGCTACAGAGTTCTTGAAGTGGTGGCCTAACTACGGCTACACTAGAAGGACAGTATTTGGTATCT
GCGCTCTGCTGAAGCCAGTTACCTTCGGAAAAAGAGTTGGTAGCTCTTGATCCGGCAAACAAACCACCGC
TGGTAGCGGTGGTTTTTTTGTTTGCAAGCAGCAGATTACGCGCAGAAAAAAAGGATCTCAAGAAGATCCT
TTGATCTTTTCTACGGGGTCTGACGCTCAGTGGAACGAAAACTCACGTTAAGGGATTTTGGTCATGAGAT
TATCAAAAAGGATCTTCACCTAGATCCTTTTAAATTAAAAATGAAGTTTTAAATCAATCTAAAGTATATA
TGAGTAAACTTGGTCTGACAGTTACCAATGCTTAATCAGTGAGGCACCTATCTCAGCGATCTGTCTATTT
CGTTCATCCATAGTTGCCTGACTCCCCGTCGTGTAGATAACTACGATACGGGAGGGCTTACCATCTGGCC
CCAGTGCTGCAATGATACCGCGAGACCCACGCTCACCGGCTCCAGATTTATCAGCAATAAACCAGCCAGC
CGGAAGGGCCGAGCGCAGAAGTGGTCCTGCAACTTTATCCGCCTCCATCCAGTCTATTAATTGTTGCCGG
GAAGCTAGAGTAAGTAGTTCGCCAGTTAATAGTTTGCGCAACGTTGTTGCCATTGCTACAGGCATCGTGG
TGTCACGCTCGTCGTTTGGTATGGCTTCATTCAGCTCCGGTTCCCAACGATCAAGGCGAGTTACATGATC
CCCCATGTTGTGCAAAAAAGCGGTTAGCTCCTTCGGTCCTCCGATCGTTGTCAGAAGTAAGTTGGCCGCA
GTGTTATCACTCATGGTTATGGCAGCACTGCATAATTCTCTTACTGTCATGCCATCCGTAAGATGCTTTT
CTGTGACTGGTGAGTACTCAACCAAGTCATTCTGAGAATAGTGTATGCGGCGACCGAGTTGCTCTTGCCC
GGCGTCAATACGGGATAATACCGCGCCACATAGCAGAACTTTAAAAGTGCTCATCATTGGAAAACGTTCT
TCGGGGCGAAAACTCTCAAGGATCTTACCGCTGTTGAGATCCAGTTCGATGTAACCCACTCGTGCACCCA
ACTGATCTTCAGCATCTTTTACTTTCACCAGCGTTTCTGGGTGAGCAAAAACAGGAAGGCAAAATGCCGC
AAAAAAGGGAATAAGGGCGACACGGAAATGTTGAATACTCATACTCTTCCTTTTTCAATATTATTGAAGC
ATTTATCAGGGTTATTGTCTCATGAGCGGATACATATTTGAATGTATTTAGAAAAATAAACAAATAGGGG
TTCCGCGCACATTTCCCCGAAAAGTG
