Features (pLannotate 1.2.2; 22 found; start..end, strand, type, name):
      2..22      +  protein_bind   attB1: mutant version of attB; core recombination site for the Gateway® BP reaction BP Clonase™
    795..815     -  protein_bind   attB2: mutant version of attB; core recombination site for the Gateway® BP reaction BP Clonase™
    818..1516    +  CDS            mKate2: monomeric far-red fluorescent protein (Shcherbo et al., 2009) mammalian codon-optimized
   1532..1615    +  CDS            large T antigen (fragment): large T antigen from SV40 (simian virus 40)
   1638..1719    +  polyA_signal   SV40 poly(A) signal: SV40 polyadenylation signal
   1720..1740    -  protein_bind   attB3: mutant version of attB; core recombination site for the Gateway® BP reaction BP Clonase™
   1744..1764    +  CDS            lacZα (fragment): LacZα fragment of β-galactosidase; lacZ fragment
   1780..1914    -  polyA_signal   SV40 poly(A) signal: SV40 polyadenylation signal
   1937..2020    -  CDS            large T antigen (fragment): large T antigen from SV40 (simian virus 40)
   2586..2626    -  misc_feature   MCS (fragment): pBluescript multiple cloning site
   2639..2657    -  promoter       T3 promoter: promoter for bacteriophage T3 RNA polymerase
   2702..2718    -  protein_bind   lac operator: The lac repressor binds to the lac operator to inhibit transcription in E. coli. This inhibition can be relieved by adding lactose or isopropyl-β-D-thiogalactopyranoside (IPTG). lac repressor encoded by lacI
   2726..2756    -  promoter       lac promoter: promoter for the E. coli lac operon
   2771..2792    -  protein_bind   CAP binding site: CAP binding activates transcription in the presence of cAMP. E. coli catabolite activator protein
   2805..2897    -  CDS            lacI (fragment): lac repressor; lacI; The lac repressor binds to the lac operator to inhibit transcription in E. coli. This inhibition can be relieved by adding lactose or isopropyl-β-D-thiogalactopyranoside (IPTG).
   3080..3668    -  rep_origin     ori: high-copy-number ColE1/pMB1/pBR322/pUC origin of replication
   3839..4699    -  CDS            AmpR: β-lactamase; bla; confers resistance to ampicillin, carbenicillin, and related antibiotics
   4700..4804    -  promoter       AmpR promoter: bla
   4830..5051    -  rep_origin     M13 ori (fragment) (sequence partly withheld): M13 bacteriophage origin of replication; arrow indicates direction of (+) strand synthesis
   5051..5338    +  CDS            tyr (fragment) (sequence partly withheld): TYRO_ORYLA - Also known as tyro. Experimental evidence at transcript level: Swiss-Prot protein existence level 2. This is a copper-containing oxidase that functions in the formation of pigments such as melanins and other polyphenolic compounds. From Oryzias latipes (Japanese rice fish) (Japanese killifish).
   5920..5940    +  protein_bind   attB4: mutant version of attB; core recombination site for the Gateway® BP reaction BP Clonase™
   6841..6857    -  promoter       copia promoter (fragment): strong promoter from the Drosophila transposable element copia (Sinclair et al., 1986)
>Addgene plasmid #109507 | actc1b-lamp1-mKate2 | addgene full sequence | sequence record 220017 | Addgene NGS Result
GCAAGTTTGTACAAAAAAGCAGGCTGCCACCATGATCTCTATCATCCCCAAACAAAACAGACCCGTCGGG
GCAATTTTTAGCCTGCTGTTAGCTCTAACCATACACCAGACTTTGACCTCCAATGTTCCGACCACTGCGG
CCACCCCTGAAACCAGCTCTCCTCCGGCCTCTCCTGTCACCCCCGGACCCCCAGAGCGGGGCAACTACAA
TGTCACCAATGCCAATGATACAGTCTGTCTCCTGGCACGCATGGCCCTCCAACTCAACATAAGCTTCAAC
TCAACCTCTCAGGGCAAGCTTGTCCAGGAGGTCTTGAACTTGCATCCAAACCTCGTTAAATTCTCTGGAT
CCTGTGAGTTGGACCGTGCATCTCTGATTCTCACAGAGGACAACATTACTCTGACTTTCAGCTTCTCTTT
AAACTCCACATCAAACAAGTATCATCTTAGTGGTTTGGAGCTGTCAGCTTCATTGCCTGATATGGCTAAG
GGTCTTGTGGTCAGAAACACCACACTGAACTACTTTGTGGGAACGCTGGGCCACTCTTACATGTGTCAGA
AGGAAAAGACCTTGAGCGTCACCCAAAATTTCTCTCTCAACACCTTCCAACTTCAAGTGCAACCTTTCGG
TGTCAAGGGAGATTTTGGAGCAGCTGAGGAGTGCGAGTTGGATGAGGACGACATGTTGATCCCCATCGTT
GTGGGCGCTGCATTGGCTGTTCTAGTGCTCATAGTGATCCTGGCGTACCTGATCGGCAGAAACAGGAGTC
ACGCCGGCTACCAGACCATCCACCCAGCTTTCTTGTACAAAGTGGCTATGGTGAGCGAGCTGATTAAGGA
GAACATGCACATGAAGCTGTACATGGAGGGCACCGTGAACAACCACCACTTCAAGTGCACATCCGAGGGC
GAAGGCAAGCCCTACGAGGGCACCCAGACCATGAGAATCAAGGCGGTCGAGGGCGGCCCTCTCCCCTTCG
CCTTCGACATCCTGGCTACCAGCTTCATGTACGGCAGCAAAACCTTCATCAACCACACCCAGGGCATCCC
CGACTTCTTTAAGCAGTCCTTCCCCGAGGGCTTCACATGGGAGAGAGTCACCACATACGAAGACGGGGGC
GTGCTGACCGCTACCCAGGACACCAGCCTCCAGGACGGCTGCCTCATCTACAACGTCAAGATCAGAGGGG
TGAACTTCCCATCCAACGGCCCTGTGATGCAGAAGAAAACACTCGGCTGGGAGGCCTCCACCGAGACCCT
GTACCCCGCTGACGGCGGCCTGGAAGGCAGAGCCGACATGGCCCTGAAGCTCGTGGGCGGGGGCCACCTG
ATCTGCAACTTGAAGACCACATACAGATCCAAGAAACCCGCTAAGAACCTCAAGATGCCCGGCGTCTACT
ATGTGGACAGAAGACTGGAAAGAATCAAGGAGGCCGACAAAGAGACCTACGTCGAGCAGCACGAGGTGGC
TGTGGCCAGATACTGCGACCTCCCTAGCAAACTGGGGCACAGATGAGCGGCCGCGACTCTAGATCATAAT
CAGCCATACCACATTTGTAGAGGTTTTACTTGCTTTAAAAAACCTCCCACACCTCCCCCTGAACCTGAAA
CATAAAATGAATGCAATTGTTGTTGTTAACTTGTTTATTGCAGCTTATAATGGTTACAAATAAAGCAATA
GCATCACAAATTTCACAAATAAAGCATTTTTTTCACTGCCAACTTTATTATACATAGTTGATAATTCACT
GGCCGTCGTTTTACGGTACCATCGATGATGATCCAGACATGATAAGATACATTGATGAGTTTGGACAAAC
CACAACTAGAATGCAGTGAAAAAAATGCTTTATTTGTGAAATTTGTGATGCTATTGCTTTATTTGTAACC
ATTATAAGCTGCAATAAACAAGTTAACAACAACAATTGCATTCATTTTATGTTTCAGGTTCAGGGGGAGG
TGTGGGAGGTTTTTTAAAGCAAGTAAAACCTCTACAAATGTGGTATGGCTGATTATGATCCTCTAGATCA
GATCTGCGAAGATACGGCCACGGGTGCTCTTGATCCTGTGGCTGATTTTGGACTGTGCTGCTCGCAGCTG
CTGATGAATCACATACTTCCTCCATTTTCTTCCACTGATTGACTGTTATAATTTCCCTAATTTCCAGGTC
AAGGTGCTGTGCATTGTGGTAATAGATGTGACATGACGTCACTTCCAAAGGACCAATGAACATGTCTGAC
CAATTTCATATAATGTGAAAACGATTTTCATAGGCAGAATAAATAACATTTAAATTAAACTGGGCATCAG
CGCAATTCAATTGGTTTGGTAATAGCAAGGGAAAATAGAATGAAGTGATCTCCAAAAAATAAGTACTTTT
TGACTGTAAATAAAATTGTAAGGAGTAAAAAGTACTTTTTTTTCTAAAAAAATGTAATTAAGTAAAAGTA
AAAGTATTGATTTTTAATTGTACTCAAGTAAAGTAAAAATCCCCAAAAATAATACTTAAGTACAGTAATC
AAGTAAAATTACTCAAGTACTTTACACCTCTGGTTCTTGACCCCCTACCTTCAGCAAGCCCAGCAGATCC
ACTAGTTCTAGAGCGGCCGCCACCGCGGTGGAGCTCCAGCTTTTGTTCCCTTTAGTGAGGGTTAATTGCG
CGCTTGGCGTAATCATGGTCATAGCTGTTTCCTGTGTGAAATTGTTATCCGCTCACAATTCCACACAACA
TACGAGCCGGAAGCATAAAGTGTAAAGCCTGGGGTGCCTAATGAGTGAGCTAACTCACATTAATTGCGTT
GCGCTCACTGCCCGCTTTCCAGTCGGGAAACCTGTCGTGCCAGCTGCATTAATGAATCGGCCAACGCGCG
GGGAGAGGCGGTTTGCGTATTGGGCGCTCTTCCGCTTCCTCGCTCACTGACTCGCTGCGCTCGGTCGTTC
GGCTGCGGCGAGCGGTATCAGCTCACTCAAAGGCGGTAATACGGTTATCCACAGAATCAGGGGATAACGC
AGGAAAGAACATGTGAGCAAAAGGCCAGCAAAAGGCCAGGAACCGTAAAAAGGCCGCGTTGCTGGCGTTT
TTCCATAGGCTCCGCCCCCCTGACGAGCATCACAAAAATCGACGCTCAAGTCAGAGGTGGCGAAACCCGA
CAGGACTATAAAGATACCAGGCGTTTCCCCCTGGAAGCTCCCTCGTGCGCTCTCCTGTTCCGACCCTGCC
GCTTACCGGATACCTGTCCGCCTTTCTCCCTTCGGGAAGCGTGGCGCTTTCTCATAGCTCACGCTGTAGG
TATCTCAGTTCGGTGTAGGTCGTTCGCTCCAAGCTGGGCTGTGTGCACGAACCCCCCGTTCAGCCCGACC
GCTGCGCCTTATCCGGTAACTATCGTCTTGAGTCCAACCCGGTAAGACACGACTTATCGCCACTGGCAGC
AGCCACTGGTAACAGGATTAGCAGAGCGAGGTATGTAGGCGGTGCTACAGAGTTCTTGAAGTGGTGGCCT
AACTACGGCTACACTAGAAGAACAGTATTTGGTATCTGCGCTCTGCTGAAGCCAGTTACCTTCGGAAAAA
GAGTTGGTAGCTCTTGATCCGGCAAACAAACCACCGCTGGTAGCGGTGGTTTTTTTGTTTGCAAGCAGCA
GATTACGCGCAGAAAAAAAGGATCTCAAGAAGATCCTTTGATCTTTTCTACGGGGTCTGACGCTCAGTGG
AACGAAAACTCACGTTAAGGCATTTTGGTCATGAGATTATCAAAAAGGATCTTCACCTAGATCCTTTTAA
ATTAAAAATGAAGTTTTAAATCAATCTAAAGTATATATGAGTAAACTTGGTCTGACAGTTACCAATGCTT
AATCAGTGAGGCACCTATCTCAGCGATCTGTCTATTTCGTTCATCCATAGTTGCCTGACTCCCCGTCGTG
TAGATAACTACGATACGGGAGGGCTTACCATCTGGCCCCAGTGCTGCAATGATACCGCGAGACCCACGCT
CACCGGCTCCAGATTTATCAGCAATAAACCAGCCAGCCGGAAGGGCCGAGCGCAGAAGTGGTCCTGCAAC
TTTATCCGCCTCCATCCAGTCTATTAATTGTTGCCGGGAAGCTAGAGTAAGTAGTTCGCCAGTTAATAGT
TTGCGCAACGTTGTTGCCATTGCTACAGGCATCGTGGTGTCACGCTCGTCGTTTGGTATGGCTTCATTCA
GCTCCGGTTCCCAACGATCAAGGCGAGTTACATGATCCCCCATGTTGTGCAAAAAAGCGGTTAGCTCCTT
CGGTCCTCCGATCGTTGTCAGAAGTAAGTTGGCCGCAGTGTTATCACTCATGGTTATGGCAGCACTGCAT
AATTCTCTTACTGTCATGCCATCCGTAAGATGCTTTTCTGTGACTGGTGAGTACTCAACCAAGTCATTCT
GAGAATAGTGTATGCGGCGACCGAGTTGCTCTTGCCCGGCGTCAATACGGGATAATACCGCGCCACATAG
CAGAACTTTAAAAGTGCTCATCATTGGAAAACGTTCTTCGGGGCGAAAACTCTCAAGGATCTTACCGCTG
TTGAGATCCAGTTCGATGTAACCCACTCGTGCACCCAACTGATCTTCAGCATCTTTTACTTTCACCAGCG
TTTCTGGGTGAGCAAAAACAGGAAGGCAAAATGCCGCAAAAAAGGGAATAAGGGCGACACGGAAATGTTG
AATACTCATACTCTTCCTTTTTCAATATTATTGAAGCATTTATCAGGGTTATTGTCTCATGAGCGGATAC
ATATTTGAATGTATTTAGAAAAATAAACAAATAGGGGTTCCGCGCACATTTCCCCGAAAAGTGCCACCTA
AATTGTAAGCGTTAATATTTTGTTAAAATTCGCGTTAAATTTTTGTTAAATCAGCTCATTTTTTAACCAA
TAGGCCGAAATCGGCAAAATCCCTTATAAATCAAAAGAATAGACCGAGATAGGGT
[37 nt withheld, positions 4956-4992]
AAAGAACGTGGACTCCAACGTCAAAGG
[32 nt withheld, positions 5020-5051]
GCTGGCTAAGAACTCATCAGCCTCCCCGGTCCATCTACCCACGTACCAATGCACCAATTGGCCACAATGA
CGGCTACTACATGGTGCCATTCCTTCCTCTTTATAGGAATGGAGACTACCTCCTGTCCAACAATGCTCTT
GGATACGAGTACGCCTACCTGTTGGACCCAGGTCATTGCACAACACCAGAAATGCCCTCTGATCTGCAAA
AGACGTGAATATCTGTTCAGACACCCATATCCACTCTGTTCCACACAGGTCAGAGGTTTGTCCAGGAGTT
CTTGACAGAGGTGTAAAAAGTACTCAAAAATTTTACTCAAGTGAAAGTACAAGTACTTAGGGAAAATTTT
ACTCAATTAAAAGTAAAAGTATCTGGCTAGAATCTTACTTGAGTAAAAGTAAAAAAGTACTCCATTAAAA
TTGTACTTGAGTATTAAGGAAGTAAAAGTAAAAGCAAGAAAGAAAACTAGAGATTCTTGTTTAAGCTTTT
AATCTCAAAAAACATTAAATGAAATGCATACAAGGTTTTATCCTGCTTTAGAACTGTTTGTATTTAATTA
TCAAACTATAAGACAGACAATCTAATGCCAGTACACGCTACTCAAAGTTGTAAAACCTCAGATTTAACTT
CAGTAGAAGCTGATTCTCAAAATTGTTAGTGTCAAGCCTAGCTCTTTTGGGGCTGAAAAGCAATCCTGCA
GTGCTGAAAAGCCTCTCACAGGCAGCCGATGCGGGAAGAGGTGTATTAGTCTTGATAGAGAGGCTGCAAA
TAGCAGGAAACGTGAGCAGAGACTCCCTGGTGTCTGAAACACAGGCCAGATGGGCCCTCGAGCAGGAAAC
AGCTATGACCATGATTACGCCAAGCTATCAACTTTGTATAGAAAAGTTGGCACGCGCAGATTCCGTGTGG
GCCTGGTAATATCTTACCATTTTAAGCTATTTTAAGATTAGGGAAAAAAATTAAATAAAACTACTTTAAA
ATTACTTTCCTTAAAAAGCAACATATTTATTTAGTTTTTGTTTAACTGGCTCAAGATTGTAATATTTTAC
TTTTACATGTTTTTTTAAGTACCTAAATGTGTTCAAAAGTAAAGTATGTTATTGTTTTTTTTTTTTAATG
TTAGCTAAGCTTTAAATTGTAATATATTACTTTTAAAAGTGACTTTTTAAAAATGTAAATAAAAAAGTAA
CTATAAATGTGTAATGCATGTTATTTCTGTGGGTTTTTAATTTTCATCTCAACTGGGCTTACAATTTTAA
CATAATAAAAATCAAATCAAATCAAATCAGGCCCTTATTTGTCACATACACTCTTGTATACTGAAATAAA
CTAAATGTTGAGAAAAATTTAAATACACCAAAATAACGCATACCTTTTTTGTAATTACCTAAGTAAAACA
TTTAGTTCCTTTTTTAAGTGACTCAAGATTGTAATCTATTAATTGTAAAAGATAAAACTAGTGATCAATC
TGACGTGCTTCTATGCAGCCTGTGAGATTAATTGTGATGTTTAATTATTAAACAATTTAAATGGATCAAA
CATTTCACATGTGCTTATTGTGTCCAACAAAACCAGCAGAAGCACTTAAAAATATTGCATGACAACATGA
GTTTTTAATGTAAATTATATATACTTCCTAAACGAAGTTAATCATATTTCTAAAATAATAATGTCATTGA
AATATTTAAATAAATGATAAGCTTTAGTTGATTCAACATAAAATTGAAAGCAATAAGGACTTTTTTTTTT
TACAGCGGTGAAGCAAAAGCATGTAATAATCATATAATATAATAAATAAATAAATAAATAATGGCTCTTG
GTGCAAATATGAACACTTTAAATAAATATAGAATAAATATGATCAATAAGTCATAACGATGTGTTTTATG
TTGATTATAATTTAAACATGTTTCTAACGCAAGTTTTAAAAACTGTTTTAAAGTATTATTTTAAGTTATA
AGATCAATTTGACTCAACATTTTGTAGTGAAAATATGTTGTGTAAAATTAATATAATATACACTATAAAA
ATGCAGGGTTCCACACAATACATTAATGTTGTCCCAACACAAATCGATTAAGTTAACAAATATATGTGGA
TTGAACATAAAAAATTAAGTTGTCCCAATGAAATCTCAAGAATTGTGTTGTTTCAGCTCATTTTAAATAA
GTAGTTTTAACAAGTAAAAAATAACATATTTTTGAGTGTGTATATATATATATTACAAAATATAATAATA
TAAAATGTAAAAGATATAAACCATGCTACATATATTTAAGAGCTATTTTGCACATTACTTTTTTGCAAGC
CATTTTAGTGTTTTTTTTACAAATATATATTAGCTAAATATACAATATCTTAAATATACAATTAATCAGA
CATGCAATTAATGCATTTAACCTACATAAAAATACATGATCAACATATGTTTTATGCTGATTACAACTAA
ATCAAACGTAATGAAATTAATTTATAAAAGCGATTTAAATATGTCAATATTTTAAGTTAAAATCACTTGA
AACCTACTATAAATGAACTTAAATTAAAAAAATCTCCTTTAATTCCAATGCAACAGTGTTGTTTTTTCAG
CTGAGGACCCCCGGTGCAGATGGTTGGCCCCCGGCCCGCTATTCTAAGGAAGCCTTTCTTAATTTTAGGG
CGGCGCTGCATGCGCTCAGATCAGATTCACGGGTGGAGAGGGTTATTTTCTCTTTTTTATTTTTTCTTGC
CTGCTCATATTTGGGCCTGTGTGAACCCCAGGCTCCGCCTCGGCCCCCAGGAGCCGCTCTTATTTAAAGG
GGATCCTCGCCTTCAGTCTTCGTCCCAGTGGAAGCATCAGTCTTGTGATAACAACTTGGTGAGTCCTACA
GACCAGCGCTCGACTCTAGGCTTTAAATGCATTGATTTCTCTGGATTAGCTACCGGGAGAGTTTTAACTT
TGCTTATTAGTCTTGTGCTCGAACTGCTAGGTTTAAAGAGTGTTTTCTCTAATGCATGCATGAAGCGACA
GCTGAAAACCAGAAATAGAGCGTTTGTCCTCCTGTTAAACTCTAGCCTTTCTTTGGCATTTGTCAGTCCG
AGTCTTCAGCTGCCGGCAGGAGATTGGGTTTCAGTAACACTTGCTGAGCACAAACTACACGTGCTTTCTT
CAGATTTAATTCATTATTAATCATTCTAGATTTAAATGATGTTCTTACTCATTGCTGATTATTTTAGCCT
TGCGGAGCAGATTAAATGAGCACGTGTTTCATTAAGATTGATTTAAATATAATTAATATTTCACCACTGT
AGTTTTAAAATTGCCTTCTAAGTCATGGTTGATTTTTAATAGGTATCGGCTCTAATTAGATTACTATTTT
GGTTTTTAAATGTTATTTCTATTTCATTTGTAGGCTCGTTTTTAATGTGATTTTATTAGATTCTAGTTTT
AAAATCATCTCTTAGCCTTAATGAGCAGACTGAATGAACATGTTTCATTAAGATTAACTTCATTATAATG
AATTATTTAATCATTCTAGTGGGTTATAAATCAGCTCTATTTAAATTAATTGTCGTGTTTATTTCTATTT
AATTTTTGATTATTTTTTCAGGGTCGTTTTTATGTGATTTTTTCCCGTTTCTAATTTTAAACTAATTGTT
TGATTTTTATATGATTCGACTCTTTTTAAATGAATTGTTTTGCTTTTTTTATTGAGCATATATATATTAT
ACAATTTCAATCAACAATTGTTGTGCTTTTTAAATGTTGTTTCTATTTCATTTCTAGGGTCGATTTTATT
CGATTCTAGTTTTAAAATCGTGATTTTTAACTTCTAACCTTACTGAGCAGACTGAATGAACATGTTTCAT
CAAGATTAACTTCATTATAGTTAATTATTGAATCGTGCTAGTGGTTTATAAATCAGCTCTATTTAAATTA
ATCATCATCATTATTTCTATTTAATTTTTATTATTTCTTTAGGATTATTTTTATGTGATTTTTTTCACGT
TCTAGTTTTAAACTCAATGCTCATTACTGCTCACCCTTGCTGAGCAGTCTTTCGTTAAGATTAAATTAAT
TAATAACCATTCTAGTTTTAAAACAGTGTCTTAAGGCATAGCTGATATTTTACAAGTTTACTATTTAATA
TATCTCCTTTCTTTTTTTAGGGTCGATTTCATCTGATTTGATTAATTTTTATTATCTTCACTAAGCTTTT
TGTTCTAGGTTTTATTCTCAGTATTATTACTGTTATATTTGAACTGAATTTCTCCTCATAGTTTATTCAT
TTTATTTATTTATTTTTTGTTTATTCGCTATTTTGTATTTTAGTTTTTAATTAGAAATTTTATTAGAATC
GTTTTGAACTAGTTTTTATGCACTCTAACATTAATATTAAATCATAACTATTATTTTTATTATAATTTAT
TTGTGTTTATCTTTTTGTGTAGCTTTCATGTGTTTTTATTTTAGTTTTATTATGTTTGCATTGAATTTTT
TGGACTAGTTTATATAACGATATACAGAAAAGCCATGACAACAAATGTTTTTATAATACCTATTAAGTAT
AAGCTAATCAGATTTCCACTATTCTGTTCAAAGTTAACATTATTAGCCATTCTGATGGATCATTTGACAT
TTGTCATATGTCTTTATGAACACTGCTCTTTCAGATGCCACTTTTAAAGCTGTTTTTTACAGTAAATGAA
CGTTTATTATTATGACATTATTTCCTAAGGCCTCTAGAGTACAGCAGGATGTGGCGTGTGCATTACCGTG
TAATTATGCTGACTGTAAATGTGCATTTATAGACTGTCAGCATGTCTGACTGTGCGCTGTTGTGATTGGT
CCTGCACAGACCAAG
